>Addgene plasmid #125620 | pPPAT-2XStrep | addgene full sequence | sequence record 256582 | Addgene NGS Result
GATCTTCAATATTGGCCATTAGCCATATTATTCATTGGTTATATAGCATAAATCAATATTGGCTATTGGC
CATTGCATACGTTGTATCTATATCATAATATGTACATTTATATTGGCTCATGTCCAATATGACCGCCATG
TTGGCATTGATTATTGACTAGTTATTAATAGTAATCAATTACGGGGTCATTAGTTCATAGCCCATATATG
GAGTTCCGCGTTACATAACTTACGGTAAATGGCCCGCCTGGCTGACCGCCCAACGACCCCCGCCCATTGA
CGTCAATAATGACGTATGTTCCCATAGTAACGCCAATAGGGACTTTCCATTGACGTCAATGGGTGGAGTA
TTTACGGTAAACTGCCCACTTGGCAGTACATCAAGTGTATCATATGCCAAGTCCGCCCCCTATTGACGTC
AATGACGGTAAATGGCCCGCCTGGCATTATGCCCAGTACATGACCTTACGGGACTTTCCTACTTGGCAGT
ACATCTACGTATTAGTCATCGCTATTACCATGGTGATGCGGTTTTGGCAGTACACCAATGGGCGTGGATA
GCGGTTTGACTCACGGGGATTTCCAAGTCTCCACCCCATTGACGTCAATGGGAGTTTGTTTTGGCACCAA
AATCAACGGGACTTTCCAAAATGTCGTAACAACTGCGATCGCCCGCCCCGTTGACGCAAATGGGCGGTAG
GCGTGTACGGTGGGAGGTCTATATAAGCAGAGCTCGTTTAGTGAACCGTCAGATCACTAGAAGCTTTATT
GCGGTAGTTTATCACAGTTAAATTGCTAACGCAGTCAGTGCTTCTGACACAACAGTCTCGAACTTAAGCT
GCAGTGACTCTCTTAAGGTAGCCTTGCAGAAGTTGGTCGTGAGGCACTGGGCAGGTAAGTATCAAGGTTA
CAAGACAGGTTTAAGGAGACCAATAGAAACTGGGCTTGTCGAGACAGAGAAGACTCTTGCGTTTCTGATA
GGCACCTATTGGTCTTACTGACATCCACTTTGCCTTTCTCTCCACAGGTGTCCACTCCCAGTTCAATTAC
AGCTCTTAAGGCTAGAGTACTTAATACGACTCACTATAGGCTAGCCTCGAGATGGAGCTGGAGGAGTTGG
GGATCCGAGAGGAATGTGGCGTGTTCGGGTGCATCGCCTCAGGAGAGTGGCCCACGCAGCTGGATGTACC
GCATGTGATCACTCTGGGACTCGTGGGGCTGCAGCACCGGGGTCAGGAGAGTGCTGGTATTGTGACTAGT
GATGGGAGTTCCGTGCCAACATTCAAATCACACAAGGGAATGGGTCTTGTAAATCACGTCTTTACTGAAG
ACAATTTGAAAAAATTATATGTTTCAAATCTTGGAATTGGACACACCAGGTATGCCACCACAGGAAAATG
TGAACTAGAAAATTGTCAGCCCTTCGTTGTTGAAACACTTCATGGGAAGATAGCTGTGGCACATAATGGC
GAATTGGTAAATGCTGCTCGATTAAGGAAAAAGCTTCTGCGTCATGGTATTGGTCTGTCTACAAGTTCTG
ATAGTGAAATGATTACCCAGTTACTGGCGTATACCCCTCCTCAGGAACAAGATGACACCCCAGACTGGGT
AGCCAGGATTAAAAACTTGATGAAGGAAGCACCCACAGCATACTCCCTGCTTATAATGCACAGAGATGTT
ATTTATGCAGTACGAGATCCTTATGGAAATCGTCCCTTATGCATTGGTCGTCTTATTCCAGTGTCTGATA
TAAATGACAAAGAGAAAAAAACATCAGAAACAGAAGGATGGGTGGTGTCTTCAGAATCTTGTAGCTTCTT
ATCTATTGGTGCAAGATATTACCGTGAAGTCTTGCCTGGAGAAATTGTGGAAATATCCAGACACAATGTC
CAAACTCTTGATATTATATCAAGGTCTGAAGGAAACCCAGTGGCTTTTTGTATCTTTGAATATGTTTATT
TTGCAAGACCAGACAGTATGTTCGAAGACCAAATGGTTTATACAGTAAGATACCGTTGTGGCCAGCAGCT
AGCGATTGAAGCACCTGTGGATGCAGATTTGGTTAGCACTGTTCCAGAATCTGCTACGCCTGCTGCTCTT
GCTTACGCAGGAAAGTGTGGACTTCCATATGTGGAGGTGCTGTGTAAAAACCGGTATGTAGGGAGAACCT
TCATTCAGCCAAACATGAGGTTAAGACAACTTGGTGTTGCAAAAAAATTTGGAGTATTGTCAGACAACTT
TAAAGGCAAAAGAATTGTTCTTGTAGATGATTCAATTGTCAGAGGCAATACCATCTCACCTATAATAAAA
CTGCTCAAAGAATCTGGTGCAAAAGAGGTACACATTCGAGTAGCTTCACCACCAATTAAATATCCATGCT
TCATGGGAATAAACATTCCTACAAAAGAAGAGCTCATTGCCAATAAACCAGAATTTGATCACCTTGCAGA
ATATCTAGGAGCAAACAGTGTTGTGTATCTGTCAGTAGAAGGACTGGTTTCATCTGTACAAGAAGGGATA
AAGTTTAAAAAACAGAAAGAGAAAAAGCACGATATTATGATCCAAGAAAATGGAAATGGTCTGGAATGTT
TTGAAAAGAGTGGTCATTGTACAGCTTGTCTCACTGGAAAATATCCTGTAGAATTAGAATGGGTACCCGG
GAGCGCTTGGAGCCACCCGCAGTTCGAAAAAGGTGGAGGTTCTGGCGGTGGATCGGGAGGTTCAGCGTGG
AGCCACCCGCAGTTCGAGAAATAAAGCGCGGCCGCTTCCCTTTAGTGAGGGTTAATGCTTCGAGCAGACA
TGATAAGATACATTGATGAGTTTGGACAAACCACAACTAGAATGCAGTGAAAAAAATGCTTTATTTGTGA
AATTTGTGATGCTATTGCTTTATTTGTAACCATTATAAGCTGCAATAAACAAGTTAACAACAACAATTGC
ATTCATTTTATGTTTCAGGTTCAGGGGGAGATGTGGGAGGTTTTTTAAAGCAAGTAAAACCTCTACAAAT
GTGGTAAAATCCGATAAGGATCGATCCGGGCTGGCGTAATAGCGAAGAGGCCCGCACCGATCGCCCTTCC
CAACAGTTGCGCAGCCTGAATGGCGAATGG
[124 nt withheld, positions 3111-3234]
C
[91 nt withheld, positions 3236-3326]
A
[49 nt withheld, positions 3328-3376]
CCTTTGACGTTGGAGTCCACGTTCTTT
[37 nt withheld, positions 3404-3440]
ACCCTATCTCGGTCTATTCTTTTGATTTATAAGGGATTTTGCCGATTTCGGCCTATTGGTTAAAAAATGA
GCTGATTTAACAAAAATTTAACGCGAATTTTAACAAAATATTAACGCTTACAATTTCCTGATGCGGTATT
TTCTCCTTACGCATCTGTGCGGTATTTCACACCGCATACGCGGATCTGCGCAGCACCATGGCCTGAAATA
ACCTCTGAAAGAGGAACTTGGTTAGGTACCTTCTGAGGCGGAAAGAACCAGCTGTGGAATGTGTGTCAGT
TAGGGTGTGGAAAGTCCCCAGGCTCCCCAGCAGGCAGAAGTATGCAAAGCATGCATCTCAATTAGTCAGC
AACCAGGTGTGGAAAGTCCCCAGGCTCCCCAGCAGGCAGAAGTATGCAAAGCATGCATCTCAATTAGTCA
GCAACCATAGTCCCGCCCCTAACTCCGCCCATCCCGCCCCTAACTCCGCCCAGTTCCGCCCATTCTCCGC
CCCATGGCTGACTAATTTTTTTTATTTATGCAGAGGCCGAGGCCGCCTCGGCCTCTGAGCTATTCCAGAA
GTAGTGAGGAGGCTTTTTTGGAGGCCTAGGCTTTTGCAAAAAGCTTGATTCTTCTGACACAACAGTCTCG
AACTTAAGGCTAGAGCCACCATGATTGAACAAGATGGATTGCACGCAGGTTCTCCGGCCGCTTGGGTGGA
GAGGCTATTCGGCTATGACTGGGCACAACAGACAATCGGCTGCTCTGATGCCGCCGTGTTCCGGCTGTCA
GCGCAGGGGCGCCCGGTTCTTTTTGTCAAGACCGACCTGTCCGGTGCCCTGAATGAACTGCAGGACGAGG
CAGCGCGGCTATCGTGGCTGGCCACGACGGGCGTTCCTTGCGCAGCTGTGCTCGACGTTGTCACTGAAGC
GGGAAGGGACTGGCTGCTATTGGGCGAAGTGCCGGGGCAGGATCTCCTGTCATCTCACCTTGCTCCTGCC
GAGAAAGTATCCATCATGGCTGATGCAATGCGGCGGCTGCATACGCTTGATCCGGCTACCTGCCCATTCG
ACCACCAAGCGAAACATCGCATCGAGCGAGCACGTACTCGGATGGAAGCCGGTCTTGTCGATCAGGATGA
TCTGGACGAAGAGCATCAGGGGCTCGCGCCAGCCGAACTGTTCGCCAGGCTCAAGGCGCGCATGCCCGAC
GGCGAGGATCTCGTCGTGACCCATGGCGATGCCTGCTTGCCGAATATCATGGTGGAAAATGGCCGCTTTT
CTGGATTCATCGACTGTGGCCGGCTGGGTGTGGCGGACCGCTATCAGGACATAGCGTTGGCTACCCGTGA
TATTGCTGAAGAGCTTGGCGGCGAATGGGCTGACCGCTTCCTCGTGCTTTACGGTATCGCCGCTCCCGAT
TCGCAGCGCATCGCCTTCTATCGCCTTCTTGACGAGTTCTTCTGAGCGGGACTCTGGGGTTCGAAATGAC
CGACCAAGCGACGCCCAACCTGCCATCACGATGGCCGCAATAAAATATCTTTATTTTCATTACATCTGTG
TGTTGGTTTTTTGTGTGAATCGATAGCGATAAGGATCCGCGTATGGTGCACTCTCAGTACAATCTGCTCT
GATGCCGCATAGTTAAGCCAGCCCCGACACCCGCCAACACCCGCTGACGCGCCCTGACGGGCTTGTCTGC
TCCCGGCATCCGCTTACAGACAAGCTGTGACCGTCTCCGGGAGCTGCATGTGTCAGAGGTTTTCACCGTC
ATCACCGAAACGCGCGAGACGAAAGGGCCTCGTGATACGCCTATTTTTATAGGTTAATGTCATGATAATA
ATGGTTTCTTAGACGTCAGGTGGCACTTTTCGGGGAAATGTGCGCGGAACCCCTATTTGTTTATTTTTCT
AAATACATTCAAATATGTATCCGCTCATGAGACAATAACCCTGATAAATGCTTCAATAATATTGAAAAAG
GAAGAGTATGAGTATTCAACATTTCCGTGTCGCCCTTATTCCCTTTTTTGCGGCATTTTGCCTTCCTGTT
TTTGCTCACCCAGAAACGCTGGTGAAAGTAAAAGATGCTGAAGATCAGTTGGGTGCACGAGTGGGTTACA
TCGAACTGGATCTCAACAGCGGTAAGATCCTTGAGAGTTTTCGCCCCGAAGAACGTTTTCCAATGATGAG
CACTTTTAAAGTTCTGCTATGTGGCGCGGTATTATCCCGTATTGACGCCGGGCAAGAGCAACTCGGTCGC
CGCATACACTATTCTCAGAATGACTTGGTTGAGTACTCACCAGTCACAGAAAAGCATCTTACGGATGGCA
TGACAGTAAGAGAATTATGCAGTGCTGCCATAACCATGAGTGATAACACTGCGGCCAACTTACTTCTGAC
AACGATCGGAGGACCGAAGGAGCTAACCGCTTTTTTGCACAACATGGGGGATCATGTAACTCGCCTTGAT
CGTTGGGAACCGGAGCTGAATGAAGCCATACCAAACGACGAGCGTGACACCACGATGCCTGTAGCAATGG
CAACAACGTTGCGCAAACTATTAACTGGCGAACTACTTACTCTAGCTTCCCGGCAACAATTAATAGACTG
GATGGAGGCGGATAAAGTTGCAGGACCACTTCTGCGCTCGGCCCTTCCGGCTGGCTGGTTTATTGCTGAT
AAATCTGGAGCCGGTGAGCGTGGGTCTCGCGGTATCATTGCAGCACTGGGGCCAGATGGTAAGCCCTCCC
GTATCGTAGTTATCTACACGACGGGGAGTCAGGCAACTATGGATGAACGAAATAGACAGATCGCTGAGAT
AGGTGCCTCACTGATTAAGCATTGGTAACTGTCAGACCAAGTTTACTCATATATACTTTAGATTGATTTA
AAACTTCATTTTTAATTTAAAAGGATCTAGGTGAAGATCCTTTTTGATAATCTCATGACCAAAATCCCTT
AACGTGAGTTTTCGTTCCACTGAGCGTCAGACCCCGTAGAAAAGATCAAAGGATCTTCTTGAGATCCTTT
TTTTCTGCGCGTAATCTGCTGCTTGCAAACAAAAAAACCACCGCTACCAGCGGTGGTTTGTTTGCCGGAT
CAAGAGCTACCAACTCTTTTTCCGAAGGTAACTGGCTTCAGCAGAGCGCAGATACCAAATACTGTTCTTC
TAGTGTAGCCGTAGTTAGGCCACCACTTCAAGAACTCTGTAGCACCGCCTACATACCTCGCTCTGCTAAT
CCTGTTACCAGTGGCTGCTGCCAGTGGCGATAAGTCGTGTCTTACCGGGTTGGACTCAAGACGATAGTTA
CCGGATAAGGCGCAGCGGTCGGGCTGAACGGGGGGTTCGTGCACACAGCCCAGCTTGGAGCGAACGACCT
ACACCGAACTGAGATACCTACAGCGTGAGCTATGAGAAAGCGCCACGCTTCCCGAAGGGAGAAAGGCGGA
CAGGTATCCGGTAAGCGGCAGGGTCGGAACAGGAGAGCGCACGAGGGAGCTTCCAGGGGGAAACGCCTGG
TATCTTTATAGTCCTGTCGGGTTTCGCCACCTCTGACTTGAGCGTCGATTTTTGTGATGCTCGTCAGGGG
GGCGGAGCCTATGGAAAAACGCCAGCAACGCGGCCTTTTTACGGTTCCTGGCCTTTTGCTGGCCTTTTGC
TCACATGGCTCGACA
Features (pLannotate 1.2.2; 20 found; start..end, strand, type, name):
    145..522     +  enhancer       CMV enhancer: human cytomegalovirus immediate early enhancer
    523..734     +  promoter       CMV promoter: human cytomegalovirus (CMV) immediate early promoter
    895..1027    +  intron         chimeric intron: chimera between introns from human β-globin and immunoglobulin heavy chain genes
   1072..1090    +  promoter       T7 promoter: promoter for bacteriophage T7 RNA polymerase
   1102..2652    +  CDS            PPAT: PUR1_HUMAN - Also known as GPAT. Experimental evidence at protein level: Swiss-Prot protein existence level 1. From Homo sapiens (Human).
   2662..2751    +  CDS            Twin-Strep-tag: two Strep-Tag®II moieties connected by a linker for enhanced binding to Strep-Tactin®, an engineered form of streptavidin (Schmidt et al., 2013)
   2769..2786    -  promoter       T3 promoter (fragment): promoter for bacteriophage T3 RNA polymerase
   2804..2925    -  polyA_signal   SV40 poly(A) signal: SV40 polyadenylation signal
   2948..3016    -  CDS            large T antigen (fragment): large T antigen from SV40 (simian virus 40)
   3040..3107    +  CDS            lacZα (fragment): LacZα fragment of β-galactosidase; lacZ fragment
   3111..3539    +  rep_origin     f1 ori (sequence partly withheld): f1 bacteriophage origin of replication; arrow indicates direction of (+) strand synthesis
   3567..3618    -  misc_feature   bom (fragment): basis of mobility region from pBR322
   3683..4040    +  promoter       SV40 promoter: SV40 enhancer and early promoter
   4091..4882    +  CDS            neo: KKA2_KLEPN - Also known as kan, nptII. Experimental evidence at protein level: Swiss-Prot protein existence level 1. Resistance to kanamycin, neomycin, paromomycin, ribostamycin, butirosin and gentamicin B. From Klebsiella pneumoniae.
   4949..4997    +  polyA_signal   poly(A) signal: synthetic polyadenylation signal
   5017..5071    -  misc_feature   bom (fragment): basis of mobility region from pBR322
   5173..5208    -  CDS            rop (fragment): Rop protein, which maintains plasmids at low copy number; rop
   5303..5407    +  promoter       AmpR promoter: bla
   5408..6268    +  CDS            AmpR: β-lactamase; bla; confers resistance to ampicillin, carbenicillin, and related antibiotics
   6439..7027    +  rep_origin     ori: high-copy-number ColE1/pMB1/pBR322/pUC origin of replication
