[The description below was written by a language model from this plasmid's Addgene catalogue record and pLannotate feature annotations shown in this document.]
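Description:
pPPAT-2XStrep is a 7,095 bp mammalian expression plasmid built on the pCI-neo backbone, which was modified by adding a tandem Strep-tag II sequence at the end of the multiple cloning site. It is propagated in E. coli through a high-copy ColE1/pUC-type origin and selected with ampicillin via the β-lactamase gene. An f1 origin is also present and permits single-stranded DNA production. For selection in mammalian cells, a separate cassette places the neomycin phosphotransferase gene under the SV40 enhancer/early promoter, followed by a synthetic polyadenylation signal, so that stably transfected cells can be selected with G418.

The payload is the 1,551 bp human PPAT coding sequence, encoding phosphoribosyl pyrophosphate amidotransferase (also called GPAT or ATASE), an enzyme of the de novo purine biosynthetic pathway. It was inserted between XhoI and KpnI sites, both of which are retained. Transcription is driven by the CMV immediate early enhancer and promoter. A chimeric β-globin/immunoglobulin heavy chain intron lies upstream of the coding region, an arrangement generally used to improve mRNA processing and expression, and an SV40 polyadenylation signal terminates the transcript. A T7 promoter sits just upstream of the insert and could support in vitro transcription. The PPAT reading frame is followed shortly downstream by the backbone-encoded Twin-Strep-tag, two Strep-tag II units joined by a linker, giving a C-terminally tagged protein that binds Strep-Tactin resin with enhanced affinity.

The construct is intended for expressing tagged human PPAT in mammalian cells and recovering it by affinity purification. The associated publication concerns mapping post-translational modifications of the purine biosynthetic enzymes.
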