Addgene plasmid #125620: pPPAT-2XStrep
Purpose: expresses human PPAT protein with a C-terminal 2XStrep affinity tag
Depositing lab: Stephen Benkovic. Depositing organization: Pennsylvania State University. Publication: Mapping Post-Translational Modifications of de Novo Purine Biosynthetic Enzymes: Implications for Pathway Regulation. Liu C, Knudsen GM, Pedley AM, He J, Johnson JL, Yaron TM, Cantley LC, Benkovic SJ. J Proteome Res. 2019 May 3;18(5):2078-2087. doi: 10.1021/acs.jproteome.8b00969. Epub 2019 Apr 18. PubMed 30964683.
Backbone
  Vector backbone: pCI-neo
  Backbone manufacturer: Clontech
  Backbone size w/o insert (bp): 5472
  Total vector size (bp): 7095
  Modifications to backbone: addition of 2X Strep-tag II by restriction cloning at the end of the MCS
  Vector type: Mammalian Expression
  Selectable markers: Neomycin (select with G418)
Growth in bacteria
  Bacterial resistance: Ampicillin, 100 μg/mL
  Growth temperature: 37°C
  Growth strain: DH5alpha
  Copy number: Unknown
Gene/Insert
  Gene/Insert name: PPAT (alt name: phosphoribosyl pyrophosphate amidotransferase)
  Species: H. sapiens (human)
  Insert size (bp): 1551
  GenBank ID: NM_002703
  Entrez Gene: PPAT (a.k.a. ATASE, GPAT, PRAT)
  Promoter: CMV
  Tag / fusion protein: 2X Strep-Tag II (C terminal on backbone)
  Cloning method: Restriction Enzyme; 5′ cloning site XhoI (not destroyed); 3′ cloning site KpnI (not destroyed)
  Sequencing primers: 5′ GAC ATC CAC TTT GCC TTT CT
Terms and licenses: Academic/Nonprofit Terms; Industry Terms: Not Available to Industry
How to cite: pPPAT-2XStrep was a gift from Stephen Benkovic (Addgene plasmid # 125620 ; http://n2t.net/addgene:125620 ; RRID:Addgene_125620)
